>Addgene plasmid #147332 | pT7-V5-SBP-C1-HsUpf1-V161ER162E-siRNAres_Q | addgene full sequence | sequence record 481704 | Addgene NGS Result
TAGTTATTAATAGTAATCAATTACGGGGTCATTAGTTCATAGCCCATATATGGAGTTCCGCGTTACATAA
CTTACGGTAAATGGCCCGCCTGGCTGACCGCCCAACGACCCCCGCCCATTGACGTCAATAATGACGTATG
TTCCCATAGTAACGCCAATAGGGACTTTCCATTGACGTCAATGGGTGGAGTATTTACGGTAAACTGCCCA
CTTGGCAGTACATCAAGTGTATCATATGCCAAGTACGCCCCCTATTGACGTCAATGACGGTAAATGGCCC
GCCTGGCATTATGCCCAGTACATGACCTTATGGGACTTTCCTACTTGGCAGTACATCTACGTATTAGTCA
TCGCTATTACCATGGTGATGCGGTTTTGGCAGTACATCAATGGGCGTGGATAGCGGTTTGACTCACGGGG
ATTTCCAAGTCTCCACCCCATTGACGTCAATGGGAGTTTGTTTTGGCACCAAAATCAACGGGACTTTCCA
AAATGTCGTAACAACTCCGCCCCATTGACGCAAATGGGCGGTAGGCGTGTACGGTGGGAGGTCTATATAA
GCAGAGCTCTCTGGCTAACTAGAGAACCCACTGCTTACTGGCTTATCGAAATTAATACGACTCACTATAG
GGAGACCCAAGCTCTAGCGCTACCGGTCGCCACCATGGGTAAGCCTATCCCTAACCCTCTCCTCGGTCTC
GATTCTACGCCCGGAAGCGGTAGCGGTACGATGGACGAGAAGACCACCGGCTGGGGGGGCGGCCACGTGG
TGGAGGGCCTGGCCGGCGAGCTGGAGCAGCTGCGGGCCAGGCTGGAGCACCACCCTCAGGGCCAGCGGGA
GCCCAGATCTCGAGCTATGAGCGTGGAGGCGTACGGGCCCAGCTCGCAGACTCTCACTTTCCTGGACACG
GAGGAGGCCGAGCTGCTTGGCGCCGACACACAGGGCTCCGAGTTCGAGTTCACCGACTTTACTCTTCCTA
GCCAGACGCAGACGCCCCCCGGCGGCCCCGGCGGCCCGGGCGGTGGCGGCGCGGGAGGCCCGGGCGGCGC
GGGCGCGGGCTCTGCGGCGGGACAGCTCGACGCGCAGGTTGGGCCCGAAGGCATCCTGCAGAACGGGGCT
GTGGACGACAGTGTAGCCAAGACCAGCCAGTTGTTGGCTGAGTTGAACTTCGAGGAAGATGAAGAAGACA
CCTATTACACGAAGGACCTCCCCATACACGCCTGCAGTTACTGTGGAATACACGATCCTGCCTGCGTGGT
TTACTGTAATACCAGCAAGAAGTGGTTCTGCAACGGACGTGGAAATACTTCTGGCAGCCACATTGTAAAT
CACCTTGAGGAGGCAAAATGCAAAGGGGTGACCCTGCACAAGGACGGGCCCCTGGGGGAGACAGTCCTGG
AGTGCTACAACTGCGGCTGTCGCAACGTCTTCCTCCTCGGCTTCATCCCGGCCAAAGCTGACTCAGTGGT
GGTGCTGCTGTGCAGGCAGCCCTGTGCCAGCCAGAGCAGCCTCAAGGACATCAACTGGGACAGCTCGCAG
TGGCAGCCGCTGATCCAGGACCGCTGCTTCCTGTCCTGGCTGGTCAAGATCCCCTCCGAGCAGGAGCAGC
TGCGGGCACGCCAGATCACGGCACAGCAGATCAACAAGCTGGAGGAGCTGTGGAAGGAAAACCCTTCTGC
CACGCTGGAGGACCTGGAGAGGCCGGGGGTGGACGAGGAGCCGCAGCATGTCCTCCTGCGGTACGAGGAC
GCCTACCAGTACCAGAACATATTCGGGCCCCTGGTCAAGCTGGAGGCCGACTACGACAAGAAGCTGAAGG
AGTCCCAGACTCAAGATAACATCACTGTCAGGTGGGACCTGGGCCTTAACAAGAAGAGAATCGCCTACTT
CACTTTGCCCAAGACTGACTCTGGTAATGAGGATTTAGTCATAATTTGGTTAAGAGACATGCGGCTCATG
CAGGGGGATGAGATATGCCTGCGGTACAAAGGGGACCTTGCGCCCCTGTGGAAAGGGATCGGCCACGTCA
TCAAGGTCCCTGATAATTATGGCGATGAGATCGCCATTGAGCTGCGGAGCAGCGTGGGTGCACCTGTGGA
GGTGACTCACAACTTCCAGGTGGATTTTGTGTGGAAGTCGACCTCCTTTGACAGGATGCAGAGCGCATTG
AAAACGTTTGGCGTGGATGAGACCTCGGTGTCTGGCTACATCTACCACAAGCTGTTGGGCCACGAGGTGG
AGGACGTAATCATCAAGTGCCAGCTGCCCAAGCGCTTCACGGCGCAGGGCCTCCCCGACCTCAACCACTC
CCAGGTTTATGCCGTGAAGACTGTGCTGCAAAGACCACTGAGCCTGATCCAGGGCCCGCCAGGCACGGGG
AAGACGGTGACGTCGGCCACCATCGTCTACCACCTGGCCCGGCAAGGCAACGGGCCGGTGCTGGTGTGTG
CTCCGAGCAACATCGCCGTGGACCAGCTAACGGAGAAGATCCACCAGACGGGGCTAAAGGTCGTGCGCCT
CTGCGCCAAGAGCCGTGAGGCCATCGACTCCCCGGTGTCTTTTCTGGCCCTGCACAACCAGATCAGGAAC
ATGGACAGCATGCCTGAGCTGCAGAAGCTGCAGCAGCTGAAAGACGAGACTGGGGAGCTGTCGTCTGCCG
ACGAGAAGCGGTACCGGGCCTTGAAGCGCACCGCAGAGAGAGAGCTGCTGATGAACGCAGATGTCATCTG
CTGCACATGTGTGGGCGCCGGTGACCCGAGGCTGGCCAAAATGCAATTTAGGAGTATTTTAATCGACGAA
AGCACCCAGGCCACCGAGCCGGAGTGCATGGTTCCCGTGGTCCTCGGGGCCAAGCAGCTGATCCTTGTAG
GCGACCACTGCCAGCTGGGCCCAGTGGTGATGTGCAAGAAGGCGGCCAAGGCCGGGCTGTCACAGTCGCT
CTTCGAGCGCCTGGTGGTGCTGGGCATCCGGCCCATCCGCCTGCAGGTCCAGTACCGGATGCACCCTGCA
CTCAGCGCCTTCCCATCCAACATCTTCTACGAGGGCTCCCTCCAGAATGGTGTCACTGCAGCGGATCGTG
TGAAGAAGGGATTTGACTTCCAGTGGCCCCAACCCGATAAACCGATGTTCTTCTACGTGACCCAGGGCCA
AGAGGAGATTGCCAGCTCGGGCACCTCCTACCTGAACAGGACCGAGGCTGCGAACGTGGAGAAGATCACC
ACGAAGTTGCTGAAGGCAGGCGCCAAGCCGGACCAGATTGGCATCATCACGCCCTACGAGGGCCAGCGCT
CCTACCTGGTGCAGTACATGCAGTTCAGCGGCTCCCTGCACACCAAGCTCTACCAGGAGGTGGAGATCGC
CAGTGTGGACGCCTTTCAGGGACGCGAGAAGGACTTCATCATCCTGTCCTGTGTGCGGGCCAACGAGCAC
CAAGGCATTGGCTTTTTAAATGACCCCAGGCGTCTGAACGTGGCCCTGACCAGAGCAAGGTATGGCGTCA
TCATTGTGGGCAACCCGAAGGCACTATCAAAGCAGCCGCTCTGGAACCACCTGCTGAACTACTATAAGGA
GCAGAAGGTGCTGGTGGAGGGGCCGCTCAACAACCTGCGTGAGAGCCTCATGCAGTTCAGCAAGCCACGG
AAGCTGGTCAACACTATCAACCCGGGAGCCCGCTTCATGACCACAGCCATGTATGATGCCCGGGAGGCCA
TCATCCCAGGCTCCGTCTATGATCGGAGCAGCCAGGGCCGGCCTTCCAGCATGTACTTCCAGACCCATGA
CCAGATTGGCATGATCAGTGCCGGCCCTAGCCACGTGGCTGCCATGAACATTCCCATCCCCTTCAACCTG
GTCATGCCACCCATGCCACCGCCTGGCTATTTTGGACAAGCCAACGGGCCTGCTGCAGGGCGAGGCACCC
CGAAAGGCAAGACTGGTCGTGGGGGACGCCAGAAGAACCGCTTTGGGCTTCCTGGACCCAGCCAGACTAA
CCTCCCCAACAGCCAAGCCAGCCAGGATGTGGCGTCACAGCCCTTCTCTCAGGGCGCCCTGACGCAGGGC
TACATCTCCATGAGCCAGCCTTCCCAGATGAGCCAGCCCGGCCTCTCCCAGCCGGAGCTGTCCCAGGACA
GTTACCTTGGTGACGAGTTTAAATCACAAATCGACGTGGCGCTCTCACAGGACTCCACGTACCAGGGAGA
GCGGGCTTACCAGCATGGCGGGGTGATGGGGCTGTCCCAGTATTAAGAATTCTGCAGTCGACGGTACCGC
GGGCCCGGGATCCACCGGATCTAGATAACTGATCATAATCAGCCATACCACATTTGTAGAGGTTTTACTT
GCTTTAAAAAACCTCCCACACCTCCCCCTGAACCTGAAACATAAAATGAATGCAATTGTTGTTGTTAACT
TGTTTATTGCAGCTTATAATGGTTACAAATAAAGCAATAGCATCACAAATTTCACAAATAAAGCATTTTT
TTCACTGCATTCTAGTTGTGGTTTGTCCAAACTCATCAATGTATCTTAACGCGTAAATTGTAAGCGTTAA
TATTTTGTTAAAATTCGCGTTAAATTTTTGTTAAATCAGCTCATTTTTTAACCAATAGGCCGAAATCGGC
AAAATCCCTTATAAATCAAAAGAATAGACCGAGATAGGGT
[37 nt withheld, positions 4661-4697]
AAAGAACGTGGACTCCAACGTCAAAGG
[49 nt withheld, positions 4725-4773]
T
[91 nt withheld, positions 4775-4865]
G
[124 nt withheld, positions 4867-4990]
CAGGTGGCACTTTTCGGGGAAATGTGCGCGGAACCCCTATTTGTTTATTTTTCTAAATACATTCAAATAT
GTATCCGCTCATGAGACAATAACCCTGATAAATGCTTCAATAATATTGAAAAAGGAAGAGTCCTGAGGCG
GAAAGAACCAGCTGTGGAATGTGTGTCAGTTAGGGTGTGGAAAGTCCCCAGGCTCCCCAGCAGGCAGAAG
TATGCAAAGCATGCATCTCAATTAGTCAGCAACCAGGTGTGGAAAGTCCCCAGGCTCCCCAGCAGGCAGA
AGTATGCAAAGCATGCATCTCAATTAGTCAGCAACCATAGTCCCGCCCCTAACTCCGCCCATCCCGCCCC
TAACTCCGCCCAGTTCCGCCCATTCTCCGCCCCATGGCTGACTAATTTTTTTTATTTATGCAGAGGCCGA
GGCCGCCTCGGCCTCTGAGCTATTCCAGAAGTAGTGAGGAGGCTTTTTTGGAGGCCTAGGCTTTTGCAAA
GATCGATCAAGAGACAGGATGAGGATCGTTTCGCATGATTGAACAAGATGGATTGCACGCAGGTTCTCCG
GCCGCTTGGGTGGAGAGGCTATTCGGCTATGACTGGGCACAACAGACAATCGGCTGCTCTGATGCCGCCG
TGTTCCGGCTGTCAGCGCAGGGGCGCCCGGTTCTTTTTGTCAAGACCGACCTGTCCGGTGCCCTGAATGA
ACTGCAAGACGAGGCAGCGCGGCTATCGTGGCTGGCCACGACGGGCGTTCCTTGCGCAGCTGTGCTCGAC
GTTGTCACTGAAGCGGGAAGGGACTGGCTGCTATTGGGCGAAGTGCCGGGGCAGGATCTCCTGTCATCTC
ACCTTGCTCCTGCCGAGAAAGTATCCATCATGGCTGATGCAATGCGGCGGCTGCATACGCTTGATCCGGC
TACCTGCCCATTCGACCACCAAGCGAAACATCGCATCGAGCGAGCACGTACTCGGATGGAAGCCGGTCTT
GTCGATCAGGATGATCTGGACGAAGAGCATCAGGGGCTCGCGCCAGCCGAACTGTTCGCCAGGCTCAAGG
CGAGCATGCCCGACGGCGAGGATCTCGTCGTGACCCATGGCGATGCCTGCTTGCCGAATATCATGGTGGA
AAATGGCCGCTTTTCTGGATTCATCGACTGTGGCCGGCTGGGTGTGGCGGACCGCTATCAGGACATAGCG
TTGGCTACCCGTGATATTGCTGAAGAGCTTGGCGGCGAATGGGCTGACCGCTTCCTCGTGCTTTACGGTA
TCGCCGCTCCCGATTCGCAGCGCATCGCCTTCTATCGCCTTCTTGACGAGTTCTTCTGAGCGGGACTCTG
GGGTTCGAAATGACCGACCAAGCGACGCCCAACCTGCCATCACGAGATTTCGATTCCACCGCCGCCTTCT
ATGAAAGGTTGGGCTTCGGAATCGTTTTCCGGGACGCCGGCTGGATGATCCTCCAGCGCGGGGATCTCAT
GCTGGAGTTCTTCGCCCACCCTAGGGGGAGGCTAACTGAAACACGGAAGGAGACAATACCGGAAGGAACC
CGCGCTATGACGGCAATAAAAAGACAGAATAAAACGCACGGTGTTGGGTCGTTTGTTCATAAACGCGGGG
TTCGGTCCCAGGGCTGGCACTCTGTCGATACCCCACCGAGACCCCATTGGGGCCAATACGCCCGCGTTTC
TTCCTTTTCCCCACCCCACCCCCCAAGTTCGGGTGAAGGCCCAGGGCTCGCAGCCAACGTCGGGGCGGCA
GGCCCTGCCATAGCCTCAGGTTACTCATATATACTTTAGATTGATTTAAAACTTCATTTTTAATTTAAAA
GGATCTAGGTGAAGATCCTTTTTGATAATCTCATGACCAAAATCCCTTAACGTGAGTTTTCGTTCCACTG
AGCGTCAGACCCCGTAGAAAAGATCAAAGGATCTTCTTGAGATCCTTTTTTTCTGCGCGTAATCTGCTGC
TTGCAAACAAAAAAACCACCGCTACCAGCGGTGGTTTGTTTGCCGGATCAAGAGCTACCAACTCTTTTTC
CGAAGGTAACTGGCTTCAGCAGAGCGCAGATACCAAATACTGTTCTTCTAGTGTAGCCGTAGTTAGGCCA
CCACTTCAAGAACTCTGTAGCACCGCCTACATACCTCGCTCTGCTAATCCTGTTACCAGTGGCTGCTGCC
AGTGGCGATAAGTCGTGTCTTACCGGGTTGGACTCAAGACGATAGTTACCGGATAAGGCGCAGCGGTCGG
GCTGAACGGGGGGTTCGTGCACACAGCCCAGCTTGGAGCGAACGACCTACACCGAACTGAGATACCTACA
GCGTGAGCTATGAGAAAGCGCCACGCTTCCCGAAGGGAGAAAGGCGGACAGGTATCCGGTAAGCGGCAGG
GTCGGAACAGGAGAGCGCACGAGGGAGCTTCCAGGGGGAAACGCCTGGTATCTTTATAGTCCTGTCGGGT
TTCGCCACCTCTGACTTGAGCGTCGATTTTTGTGATGCTCGTCAGGGGGGCGGAGCCTATGGAAAAACGC
CAGCAACGCGGCCTTTTTACGGTTCCTGGCCTTTTGCTGGCCTTTTGCTCACATGTTCTTTCCTGCGTTA
TCCCCTGATTCTGTGGATAACCGTATTACCGCCATGCAT
Features (pLannotate 1.2.2; 18 found; start..end, strand, type, name):
     61..364     +  enhancer       CMV enhancer: human cytomegalovirus immediate early enhancer
    365..568     +  promoter       CMV promoter: human cytomegalovirus (CMV) immediate early promoter
    564..597     +  LTR            5' LTR (truncated) (fragment): truncated 5' long terminal repeat (LTR) from HIV-1
    613..631     +  promoter       T7 promoter: promoter for bacteriophage T7 RNA polymerase
    668..709     +  CDS            V5 tag: epitope tag from simian virus 5
    731..844     +  CDS            SBP: streptavidin-binding peptide selected from a peptide library; binds streptavidin with nanomolar affinity (Keefe et al., 2001)
    857..4243    +  CDS            UPF1: RENT1_HUMAN - Also known as KIAA0221, RENT1. Experimental evidence at protein level: Swiss-Prot protein existence level 1. RNA-dependent helicase and ATPase required for nonsense- mediated decay (NMD) of mRNAs containing premature stop codons. Is recruited to mRNAs upon translation termination and undergoes a cycle of phosphorylation and dephosphorylation; its phosphorylation appears to be a key step in NMD. Recruited by release factors to stalled ribosomes together with the SMG1C protein kinase complex to form the transient SURF (SMG1-UPF1-eRF1-eRF3) complex. In EJC-dependent NMD, the SURF co
   4247..4283    +  misc_feature   MCS (fragment): multiple cloning site
   4300..4384    +  CDS            large T antigen (fragment): large T antigen from SV40 (simian virus 40)
   4407..4528    +  polyA_signal   SV40 poly(A) signal: SV40 polyadenylation signal
   4562..4990    -  rep_origin     f1 ori (sequence partly withheld): f1 bacteriophage origin of replication; arrow indicates direction of (+) strand synthesis
   5017..5121    +  promoter       AmpR promoter: bla
   5123..5480    +  promoter       SV40 promoter: SV40 enhancer and early promoter
   5515..6309    +  CDS            NeoR/KanR: aminoglycoside phosphotransferase from Tn5; aph(3')-II (or nptII); confers resistance to neomycin, kanamycin, and G418 (Geneticin®)
   6330..6482    +  CDS            ble (fragment): BLE_KLEPN - Experimental evidence at protein level: Swiss-Prot protein existence level 1. Binding protein with a strong affinity to the bleomycin family of antibiotics. Binds to CL990; an antimitotic-antibiotic compound. From Klebsiella pneumoniae.
   6541..6588    +  polyA_signal   HSV TK poly(A) signal: herpes simplex virus thymidine kinase polyadenylation signal (Cole and Stacy, 1985)
   6679..6695    -  polyA_signal   bGH poly(A) signal (fragment): bovine growth hormone polyadenylation signal
   6917..7505    +  rep_origin     ori: high-copy-number ColE1/pMB1/pBR322/pUC origin of replication
