>Addgene plasmid #147332 | pT7-V5-SBP-C1-HsUpf1-V161ER162E-siRNAres_Q | analyzer sequence | sequence record 289779
TAGTTATTAATAGTAATCAATTACGGGGTCATTAGTTCATAGCCCATATATGGAGTTCCGCGTTACATAA
CTTACGGTAAATGGCCCGCCTGGCTGACCGCCCAACGACCCCCGCCCATTGACGTCAATAATGACGTATG
TTCCCATAGTAACGCCAATAGGGACTTTCCATTGACGTCAATGGGTGGAGTATTTACGGTAAACTGCCCA
CTTGGCAGTACATCAAGTGTATCATATGCCAAGTACGCCCCCTATTGACGTCAATGACGGTAAATGGCCC
GCCTGGCATTATGCCCAGTACATGACCTTATGGGACTTTCCTACTTGGCAGTACATCTACGTATTAGTCA
TCGCTATTACCATGGTGATGCGGTTTTGGCAGTACATCAATGGGCGTGGATAGCGGTTTGACTCACGGGG
ATTTCCAAGTCTCCACCCCATTGACGTCAATGGGAGTTTGTTTTGGCACCAAAATCAACGGGACTTTCCA
AAATGTCGTAACAACTCCGCCCCATTGACGCAAATGGGCGGTAGGCGTGTACGGTGGGAGGTCTATATAA
GCAGAGCTCTCTGGCTAACTAGAGAACCCACTGCTTACTGGCTTATCGAAATTAATACGACTCACTATAG
GGAGACCCAAGCTCTAGCGCTACCGGTCGCCACCATGGGTAAGCCTATCCCTAACCCTCTCCTCGGTCTC
GATTCTACGCCCGGAAGCGGTAGCGGTACGATGGACGAGAAGACCACCGGCTGGGGGGGCGGCCACGTGG
TGGAGGGCCTGGCCGGCGAGCTGGAGCAGCTGCGGGCCAGGCTGGAGCACCACCCTCAGGGCCAGCGGGA
GCCCAGATCTCGAGCTATGAGCGTGGAGGCGTACGGGCCCAGCTCGCAGACTCTCACTTTCCTGGACACG
GAGGAGGCCGAGCTGCTTGGCGCCGACACACAGGGCTCCGAGTTCGAGTTCACCGACTTTACTCTTCCTA
GCCAGACGCAGACGCCCCCCGGCGGCCCCGGCGGCCCGGGCGGTGGCGGCGCGGGAGGCCCGGGCGGCGC
GGGCGCGGGCTCTGCGGCGGGACAGCTCGACGCGCAGGTTGGGCCCGAAGGCATCCTGCAGAACGGGGCT
GTGGACGACAGTGTAGCCAAGACCAGCCAGTTGTTGGCTGAGTTGAACTTCGAGGAAGATGAAGAAGACA
CCTATTACACGAAGGACCTCCCCATACACGCCTGCAGTTACTGTGGAATACACGATCCTGCCTGCGTGGT
TTACTGTAATACCAGCAAGAAGTGGTTCTGCAACGGACGTGGAAATACTTCTGGCAGCCACATTGTAAAT
CACCTTGAGGAGGCAAAATGCAAAGGGGTGACCCTGCACAAGGACGGGCCCCTGGGGGAGACAGTCCTGG
AGTGCTACAACTGCGGCTGTCGCAACGTCTTCCTCCTCGGCTTCATCCCGGCCAAAGCTGACTCAGTGGT
GGTGCTGCTGTGCAGGCAGCCCTGTGCCAGCCAGAGCAGCCTCAAGGACATCAACTGGGACAGCTCGCAG
TGGCAGCCGCTGATCCAGGACCGCTGCTTCCTGTCCTGGCTGGTCAAGATCCCCTCCGAGCAGGAGCAGC
TGCGGGCACGCCAGATCACGGCACAGCAGATCAACAAGCTGGAGGAGCTGTGGAAGGAAAACCCTTCTGC
CACGCTGGAGGACCTGGAGAGGCCGGGGGTGGACGAGGAGCCGCAGCATGTCCTCCTGCGGTACGAGGAC
GCCTACCAGTACCAGAACATATTCGGGCCCCTGGTCAAGCTGGAGGCCGACTACGACAAGAAGCTGAAGG
AGTCCCAGACTCAAGATAACATCACTGTCAGGTGGGACCTGGGCCTTAACAAGAAGAGAATCGCCTACTT
CACTTTGCCCAAGACTGACTCTGGTAATGAGGATTTAGTCATAATTTGGTTAAGAGACATGCGGCTCATG
CAGGGGGATGAGATATGCCTGCGGTACAAAGGGGACCTTGCGCCCCTGTGGAAAGGGATCGGCCACGTCA
TCAAGGTCCCTGATAATTATGGCGATGAGATCGCCATTGAGCTGCGGAGCAGCGTGGGTGCACCTGTGGA
GGTGACTCACAACTTCCAGGTGGATTTTGTGTGGAAGTCGACCTCCTTTGACAGGATGCAGAGCGCATTG
AAAACGTTTGGCGTGGATGAGACCTCGGTGTCTGGCTACATCTACCACAAGCTGTTGGGCCACGAGGTGG
AGGACGTAATCATCAAGTGCCAGCTGCCCAAGCGCTTCACGGCGCAGGGCCTCCCCGACCTCAACCACTC
CCAGGTTTATGCCGTGAAGACTGTGCTGCAAAGACCACTGAGCCTGATCCAGGGCCCGCCAGGCACGGGG
AAGACGGTGACGTCGGCCACCATCGTCTACCACCTGGCCCGGCAAGGCAACGGGCCGGTGCTGGTGTGTG
CTCCGAGCAACATCGCCGTGGACCAGCTAACGGAGAAGATCCACCAGACGGGGCTAAAGGTCGTGCGCCT
CTGCGCCAAGAGCCGTGAGGCCATCGACTCCCCGGTGTCTTTTCTGGCCCTGCACAACCAGATCAGGAAC
ATGGACAGCATGCCTGAGCTGCAGAAGCTGCAGCAGCTGAAAGACGAGACTGGGGAGCTGTCGTCTGCCG
ACGAGAAGCGGTACCGGGCCTTGAAGCGCACCGCAGAGAGAGAGCTGCTGATGAACGCAGATGTCATCTG
CTGCACATGTGTGGGCGCCGGTGACCCGAGGCTGGCCAAAATGCAATTTAGGAGTATTTTAATCGACGAA
AGCACCCAGGCCACCGAGCCGGAGTGCATGGTTCCCGTGGTCCTCGGGGCCAAGCAGCTGATCCTTGTAG
GCGACCACTGCCAGCTGGGCCCAGTGGTGATGTGCAAGAAGGCGGCCAAGGCCGGGCTGTCACAGTCGCT
CTTCGAGCGCCTGGTGGTGCTGGGCATCCGGCCCATCCGCCTGCAGGTCCAGTACCGGATGCACCCTGCA
CTCAGCGCCTTCCCATCCAACATCTTCTACGAGGGCTCCCTCCAGAATGGTGTCACTGCAGCGGATCGTG
TGAAGAAGGGATTTGACTTCCAGTGGCCCCAACCCGATAAACCGATGTTCTTCTACGTGACCCAGGGCCA
AGAGGAGATTGCCAGCTCGGGCACCTCCTACCTGAACAGGACCGAGGCTGCGAACGTGGAGAAGATCACC
ACGAAGTTGCTGAAGGCAGGCGCCAAGCCGGACCAGATTGGCATCATCACGCCCTACGAGGGCCAGCGCT
CCTACCTGGTGCAGTACATGCAGTTCAGCGGCTCCCTGCACACCAAGCTCTACCAGGAGGTGGAGATCGC
CAGTGTGGACGCCTTTCAGGGACGCGAGAAGGACTTCATCATCCTGTCCTGTGTGCGGGCCAACGAGCAC
CAAGGCATTGGCTTTTTAAATGACCCCAGGCGTCTGAACGTGGCCCTGACCAGAGCAAGGTATGGCGTCA
TCATTGTGGGCAACCCGAAGGCACTATCAAAGCAGCCGCTCTGGAACCACCTGCTGAACTACTATAAGGA
GCAGAAGGTGCTGGTGGAGGGGCCGCTCAACAACCTGCGTGAGAGCCTCATGCAGTTCAGCAAGCCACGG
AAGCTGGTCAACACTATCAACCCGGGAGCCCGCTTCATGACCACAGCCATGTATGATGCCCGGGAGGCCA
TCATCCCAGGCTCCGTCTATGATCGGAGCAGCCAGGGCCGGCCTTCCAGCATGTACTTCCAGACCCATGA
CCAGATTGGCATGATCAGTGCCGGCCCTAGCCACGTGGCTGCCATGAACATTCCCATCCCCTTCAACCTG
GTCATGCCACCCATGCCACCGCCTGGCTATTTTGGACAAGCCAACGGGCCTGCTGCAGGGCGAGGCACCC
CGAAAGGCAAGACTGGTCGTGGGGGACGCCAGAAGAACCGCTTTGGGCTTCCTGGACCCAGCCAGACTAA
CCTCCCCAACAGCCAAGCCAGCCAGGATGTGGCGTCACAGCCCTTCTCTCAGGGCGCCCTGACGCAGGGC
TACATCTCCATGAGCCAGCCTTCCCAGATGAGCCAGCCCGGCCTCTCCCAGCCGGAGCTGTCCCAGGACA
GTTACCTTGGTGACGAGTTTAAATCACAAATCGACGTGGCGCTCTCACAGGACTCCACGTACCAGGGAGA
GCGGGCTTACCAGCATGGCGGGGTGATGGGGCTGTCCCAGTATTAAGAATTCTGCAGTCGACGGTACCGC
GGGCCCGGGATCCACCGGATCTAGATAACTGATCATAATCAGCCATACCACATTTGTAGAGGTTTTACTT
GCTTTAAAAAACCTCCCACACCTCCCCCTGAACCTGAAACATAAAATGAATGCAATTGTTGTTGTTAACT
TGTTTATTGCAGCTTATAATGGTTACAAATAAAGCAATAGCATCACAAATTTCACAAATAAAGCATTTTT
TTCACTGCATTCTAGTTGTGGTTTGTCCAAACTCATCAATGTATCTTAACGCGTAAATTGTAAGCGTTAA
TATTTTGTTAAAATTCGCGTTAAATTTTTGTTAAATCAGCTCATTTTTTAACCAATAGGCCGAAATCGGC
AAAATCCCTTATAAATCAAAAGAATAGACCGAGATAGGGT
[37 nt withheld, positions 4661-4697]
AAAGAACGTGGACTCCAACGTCAAAGG
[49 nt withheld, positions 4725-4773]
T
[91 nt withheld, positions 4775-4865]
G
[124 nt withheld, positions 4867-4990]
CAGGTGGCACTTTTCGGGGAAATGTGCGCGGAACCCCTATTTGTTTATTTTTCTAAATACATTCAAATAT
GTATCCGCTCATGAGACAATAACCCTGATAAATGCTTCAATAATATTGAAAAAGGAAGAGTCCTGAGGCG
GAAAGAACCAGCTGTGGAATGTGTGTCAGTTAGGGTGTGGAAAGTCCCCAGGCTCCCCAGCAGGCAGAAG
TATGCAAAGCATGCATCTCAATTAGTCAGCAACCAGGTGTGGAAAGTCCCCAGGCTCCCCAGCAGGCAGA
AGTATGCAAAGCATGCATCTCAATTAGTCAGCAACCATAGTCCCGCCCCTAACTCCGCCCATCCCGCCCC
TAACTCCGCCCAGTTCCGCCCATTCTCCGCCCCATGGCTGACTAATTTTTTTTATTTATGCAGAGGCCGA
GGCCGCCTCGGCCTCTGAGCTATTCCAGAAGTAGTGAGGAGGCTTTTTTGGAGGCCTAGGCTTTTGCAAA
GATCGATCAAGAGACAGGATGAGGATCGTTTCGCATGATTGAACAAGATGGATTGCACGCAGGTTCTCCG
GCCGCTTGGGTGGAGAGGCTATTCGGCTATGACTGGGCACAACAGACAATCGGCTGCTCTGATGCCGCCG
TGTTCCGGCTGTCAGCGCAGGGGCGCCCGGTTCTTTTTGTCAAGACCGACCTGTCCGGTGCCCTGAATGA
ACTGCAAGACGAGGCAGCGCGGCTATCGTGGCTGGCCACGACGGGCGTTCCTTGCGCAGCTGTGCTCGAC
GTTGTCACTGAAGCGGGAAGGGACTGGCTGCTATTGGGCGAAGTGCCGGGGCAGGATCTCCTGTCATCTC
ACCTTGCTCCTGCCGAGAAAGTATCCATCATGGCTGATGCAATGCGGCGGCTGCATACGCTTGATCCGGC
TACCTGCCCATTCGACCACCAAGCGAAACATCGCATCGAGCGAGCACGTACTCGGATGGAAGCCGGTCTT
GTCGATCAGGATGATCTGGACGAAGAGCATCAGGGGCTCGCGCCAGCCGAACTGTTCGCCAGGCTCAAGG
CGAGCATGCCCGACGGCGAGGATCTCGTCGTGACCCATGGCGATGCCTGCTTGCCGAATATCATGGTGGA
AAATGGCCGCTTTTCTGGATTCATCGACTGTGGCCGGCTGGGTGTGGCGGACCGCTATCAGGACATAGCG
TTGGCTACCCGTGATATTGCTGAAGAGCTTGGCGGCGAATGGGCTGACCGCTTCCTCGTGCTTTACGGTA
TCGCCGCTCCCGATTCGCAGCGCATCGCCTTCTATCGCCTTCTTGACGAGTTCTTCTGAGCGGGACTCTG
GGGTTCGAAATGACCGACCAAGCGACGCCCAACCTGCCATCACGAGATTTCGATTCCACCGCCGCCTTCT
ATGAAAGGTTGGGCTTCGGAATCGTTTTCCGGGACGCCGGCTGGATGATCCTCCAGCGCGGGGATCTCAT
GCTGGAGTTCTTCGCCCACCCTAGGGGGAGGCTAACTGAAACACGGAAGGAGACAATACCGGAAGGAACC
CGCGCTATGACGGCAATAAAAAGACAGAATAAAACGCACGGTGTTGGGTCGTTTGTTCATAAACGCGGGG
TTCGGTCCCAGGGCTGGCACTCTGTCGATACCCCACCGAGACCCCATTGGGGCCAATACGCCCGCGTTTC
TTCCTTTTCCCCACCCCACCCCCCAAGTTCGGGTGAAGGCCCAGGGCTCGCAGCCAACGTCGGGGCGGCA
GGCCCTGCCATAGCCTCAGGTTACTCATATATACTTTAGATTGATTTAAAACTTCATTTTTAATTTAAAA
GGATCTAGGTGAAGATCCTTTTTGATAATCTCATGACCAAAATCCCTTAACGTGAGTTTTCGTTCCACTG
AGCGTCAGACCCCGTAGAAAAGATCAAAGGATCTTCTTGAGATCCTTTTTTTCTGCGCGTAATCTGCTGC
TTGCAAACAAAAAAACCACCGCTACCAGCGGTGGTTTGTTTGCCGGATCAAGAGCTACCAACTCTTTTTC
CGAAGGTAACTGGCTTCAGCAGAGCGCAGATACCAAATACTGTCCTTCTAGTGTAGCCGTAGTTAGGCCA
CCACTTCAAGAACTCTGTAGCACCGCCTACATACCTCGCTCTGCTAATCCTGTTACCAGTGGCTGCTGCC
AGTGGCGATAAGTCGTGTCTTACCGGGTTGGACTCAAGACGATAGTTACCGGATAAGGCGCAGCGGTCGG
GCTGAACGGGGGGTTCGTGCACACAGCCCAGCTTGGAGCGAACGACCTACACCGAACTGAGATACCTACA
GCGTGAGCTATGAGAAAGCGCCACGCTTCCCGAAGGGAGAAAGGCGGACAGGTATCCGGTAAGCGGCAGG
GTCGGAACAGGAGAGCGCACGAGGGAGCTTCCAGGGGGAAACGCCTGGTATCTTTATAGTCCTGTCGGGT
TTCGCCACCTCTGACTTGAGCGTCGATTTTTGTGATGCTCGTCAGGGGGGCGGAGCCTATGGAAAAACGC
CAGCAACGCGGCCTTTTTACGGTTCCTGGCCTTTTGCTGGCCTTTTGCTCACATGTTCTTTCCTGCGTTA
TCCCCTGATTCTGTGGATAACCGTATTACCGCCATGCAT
Features (pLannotate 1.2.2; 18 found; start..end, strand, type, name):
     61..364     +  enhancer       CMV enhancer: human cytomegalovirus immediate early enhancer
    365..568     +  promoter       CMV promoter: human cytomegalovirus (CMV) immediate early promoter
    564..597     +  LTR            5' LTR (truncated) (fragment): truncated 5' long terminal repeat (LTR) from HIV-1
    613..631     +  promoter       T7 promoter: promoter for bacteriophage T7 RNA polymerase
    668..709     +  CDS            V5 tag: epitope tag from simian virus 5
    731..844     +  CDS            SBP: streptavidin-binding peptide selected from a peptide library; binds streptavidin with nanomolar affinity (Keefe et al., 2001)
    857..4243    +  CDS            UPF1: RENT1_HUMAN - Also known as KIAA0221, RENT1. Experimental evidence at protein level: Swiss-Prot protein existence level 1. RNA-dependent helicase and ATPase required for nonsense- mediated decay (NMD) of mRNAs containing premature stop codons. Is recruited to mRNAs upon translation termination and undergoes a cycle of phosphorylation and dephosphorylation; its phosphorylation appears to be a key step in NMD. Recruited by release factors to stalled ribosomes together with the SMG1C protein kinase complex to form the transient SURF (SMG1-UPF1-eRF1-eRF3) complex. In EJC-dependent NMD, the SURF co
   4247..4283    +  misc_feature   MCS (fragment): multiple cloning site
   4300..4384    +  CDS            large T antigen (fragment): large T antigen from SV40 (simian virus 40)
   4407..4528    +  polyA_signal   SV40 poly(A) signal: SV40 polyadenylation signal
   4562..4990    -  rep_origin     f1 ori (sequence partly withheld): f1 bacteriophage origin of replication; arrow indicates direction of (+) strand synthesis
   5017..5121    +  promoter       AmpR promoter: bla
   5123..5480    +  promoter       SV40 promoter: SV40 enhancer and early promoter
   5515..6309    +  CDS            NeoR/KanR: aminoglycoside phosphotransferase from Tn5; aph(3')-II (or nptII); confers resistance to neomycin, kanamycin, and G418 (Geneticin®)
   6330..6482    +  CDS            ble (fragment): BLE_KLEPN - Experimental evidence at protein level: Swiss-Prot protein existence level 1. Binding protein with a strong affinity to the bleomycin family of antibiotics. Binds to CL990; an antimitotic-antibiotic compound. From Klebsiella pneumoniae.
   6541..6588    +  polyA_signal   HSV TK poly(A) signal: herpes simplex virus thymidine kinase polyadenylation signal (Cole and Stacy, 1985)
   6679..6695    -  polyA_signal   bGH poly(A) signal (fragment): bovine growth hormone polyadenylation signal
   6917..7505    +  rep_origin     ori: high-copy-number ColE1/pMB1/pBR322/pUC origin of replication
