[The description below was written by a language model from this plasmid's Addgene catalogue record and pLannotate feature annotations shown in this document.]
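Description:
pT7-V5-SBP-C1-HsUpf1-V161ER162E-siRNAres_Q is a 7.6 kb mammalian expression plasmid encoding a mutant form of human UPF1, the RNA-dependent helicase and ATPase at the core of nonsense-mediated mRNA decay. The record lists the backbone as unknown. It is maintained in E. coli at high copy from a ColE1/pUC-type origin and also carries an f1 origin. A single NeoR/KanR (Tn5 aminoglycoside phosphotransferase) cassette sits behind tandem bacterial (AmpR) and SV40 early promoters and ends in an HSV TK poly(A) signal, so the same gene gives kanamycin resistance in bacteria and could allow G418 selection in mammalian cells.

The expression unit is driven by the CMV immediate early enhancer and promoter. A T7 promoter lies just downstream, which would also allow in vitro transcription with T7 RNA polymerase. The open reading frame begins with an N-terminal V5 epitope tag and a streptavidin-binding peptide (SBP), followed by the UPF1 coding sequence and an SV40 polyadenylation signal. The tags allow immunodetection through V5 and affinity capture on streptavidin. As the name indicates, the insert carries the V161E and R162E substitutions. The depositor also notes five further non-silent differences from the UniProt reference isoform (A69S, E167G, K282R, A442G and T1124M). The "siRNAres" label suggests silent changes that make the transcript resistant to a UPF1-targeting siRNA, which would suit complementation experiments in knockdown cells, but the record does not describe those changes or say what the V161E/R162E mutations do functionally. Several short annotated fragments (HIV-1 LTR, large T antigen, ble, bGH poly(A)) are probably incidental partial matches to backbone sequence rather than functional elements.
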