Addgene plasmid #147332: pT7-V5-SBP-C1-HsUpf1-V161ER162E-siRNAres_Q
Purpose: Mammalian Expression of HsUpf1-V161ER162E
Depositing lab: Elisa Izaurralde.
Backbone
  Vector backbone: Unknown
  Vector type: Mammalian Expression
Growth in bacteria
  Bacterial resistance: Kanamycin, 50 μg/mL
  Growth temperature: 37°C
  Growth strain: DH5alpha
  Copy number: High Copy
Gene/Insert
  Gene/Insert name: HsUpf1-V161ER162E
  Species: H. sapiens (human)
  Mutation: 5 non silent mutations A69S, E167G, K282R, A442G and T1124M compared to te sequence given by UniProt.:Q92900-1.
  Entrez Gene: UPF1 (a.k.a. HUPF1, NORF1, RENT1, UTF, pNORF1, smg-2)
  Cloning method: Unknown
Terms and licenses: Academic/Nonprofit Terms; Industry Terms: Not Available to Industry
Depositor comments: Plasmids from this collection were made available to the research community and donated after the lab closed. Please note that the sequence provided by the depositing laboratory may be theoretical/predicted or based on Sanger sequencing results. There may be discrepancies between sequencing results obtained by Addgene and the depositor sequence. If an Addgene verified sequence is not available, please contact before placing your order to request that our lab fully sequence the plasmid.
How to cite: pT7-V5-SBP-C1-HsUpf1-V161ER162E-siRNAres_Q was a gift from Elisa Izaurralde (Addgene plasmid # 147332 ; http://n2t.net/addgene:147332 ; RRID:Addgene_147332)
